Addgene plasmid #77254: GUCY2F gRNA (BRDN0001147943)
Purpose: 3rd generation lentiviral gRNA plasmid targeting human GUCY2F
Depositing lab: John Doench & David Root. Depositing organization: Broad Institute. Publication: Optimized sgRNA design to maximize activity and minimize off-target effects of CRISPR-Cas9. Doench JG, Fusi N, Sullender M, Hegde M, Vaimberg EW, Donovan KF, Smith I, Tothova Z, Wilen C, Orchard R, Virgin HW, Listgarten J, Root DE. Nat Biotechnol. 2016 Jan 18. doi: 10.1038/nbt.3437. PubMed 26780180.
Backbone
  Vector backbone: lentiGuide-Puro
  Backbone manufacturer: Zhang Lab (Addgene plasmid # 52963)
  Vector type: Mammalian Expression, Lentiviral, CRISPR
  Selectable markers: Puromycin
Growth in bacteria
  Bacterial resistance: Ampicillin, 100 μg/mL
  Growth temperature: 37°C
  Growth strain: DH5alpha
  Copy number: High Copy
Gene/Insert
  Gene/Insert name: GUCY2F (alt names: GUCY2F; NM_001522.2)
  gRNA/shRNA sequence: TGGAGCTCTCAACAGTTCAG
  Species: H. sapiens (human)
  Entrez Gene: GUCY2F (a.k.a. CYGF, GC-F, GUC2DL, GUC2F, RETGC-2, ROS-GC2)
  Promoter: hU6
  Cloning method: Unknown
  Sequencing primers: 5′ U6-F; 3′ pS2-R
Terms and licenses: Academic/Nonprofit Terms; Industry Terms: Not Available to Industry
Depositor comments: The gRNA was designed to target the following Genbank reference sequence(s): NM_001522.2. Note that this plasmid does NOT contain Cas9. It should be used in conjunction with lentiCas9-Blast (Addgene #52962) or otherwise with cell lines already expressing Cas9. Browse the full kinome gRNA library at http://www.addgene.org/pooled-library/broadgpp-human-kinome/ or visit http://www.broadinstitute.org/rnai/public/ for detailed protocols and information.
How to cite: GUCY2F gRNA (BRDN0001147943) was a gift from John Doench & David Root (Addgene plasmid # 77254 ; http://n2t.net/addgene:77254 ; RRID:Addgene_77254)
