[The description below was written by a language model from this plasmid's Addgene catalogue record and pLannotate feature annotations shown in this document.]
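Description:
GUCY2F gRNA (BRDN0001147943) is a third-generation lentiviral guide RNA plasmid built on the lentiGuide-Puro backbone and designed to target human GUCY2F, a retinal membrane guanylate cyclase also known as RETGC-2 or GC-F, using the NM_001522.2 transcript as the design reference. It is maintained in E. coli as a high-copy plasmid through a ColE1/pUC-type origin with ampicillin selection from the β-lactamase gene. The backbone also carries an f1 origin, an SV40 origin and poly(A) signal, and remnants of lac and phage-promoter cloning sequences.

The 8.3 kb annotated sequence shows the usual transfer-vector layout. An RSV promoter is fused to a truncated HIV-1 5' LTR, which makes genomic RNA production Tat-independent. It is followed by the Ψ packaging signal with a partial gag region, the Rev response element for nuclear export of the unspliced RNA, and a central polypurine tract that aids nuclear import. A ΔU3 self-inactivating 3' LTR closes the proviral unit. Within it, the human U6 RNA polymerase III promoter drives the 20-nucleotide GUCY2F spacer joined to the Streptococcus pyogenes Cas9 guide scaffold. A separate EF-1α core promoter with its intron A expresses puromycin N-acetyltransferase for selection of transduced mammalian cells, and a downstream WPRE enhances transcript expression.

The plasmid does not encode Cas9, so it is meant to be used with a separate Cas9 vector such as lentiCas9-Blast or in cells that already express Cas9. The typical application is knockout of GUCY2F. The depositor notes that the guide belongs to a human kinome gRNA collection associated with work on optimized sgRNA design for higher on-target activity and fewer off-target effects.
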