Features (pLannotate 1.2.2; 29 found; start..end, strand, type, name):
     14..80      +  CDS            small t antigen (fragment): SV40 (simian virus 40) small t antigen
    106..317     +  promoter       EF-1α core promoter: core promoter for human elongation factor EF-1α
    318..1256    +  intron         EF-1α intron A: intron upstream of the start codon of human EF-1α
   1278..1877    +  CDS            PuroR (fragment): puromycin N-acetyltransferase; pac from Streptomyces; confers resistance to puromycin
   1893..2481    +  misc_feature   WPRE: woodchuck hepatitis virus posttranscriptional regulatory element
   2532..2551    +  misc_feature   cPPT/CTS (fragment): central polypurine tract and central termination sequence of HIV-1
   2553..2786    +  LTR            3' LTR (ΔU3): self-inactivating 3' long terminal repeat (LTR) from HIV-1
   2864..2985    +  polyA_signal   SV40 poly(A) signal: SV40 polyadenylation signal
   3025..3160    +  rep_origin     SV40 ori: SV40 origin of replication
   3181..3199    -  promoter       T7 promoter: promoter for bacteriophage T7 RNA polymerase
   3207..3362    +  CDS            lacZα (fragment): LacZα fragment of β-galactosidase; lacZ fragment
   3367..3795    +  rep_origin     f1 ori (sequence partly withheld): f1 bacteriophage origin of replication; arrow indicates direction of (+) strand synthesis
   3848..3952    +  promoter       AmpR promoter: bla
   3953..4813    +  CDS            AmpR: β-lactamase; bla; confers resistance to ampicillin, carbenicillin, and related antibiotics
   4984..5572    +  rep_origin     ori: high-copy-number ColE1/pMB1/pBR322/pUC origin of replication
   5755..5847    +  CDS            lacI (fragment): lac repressor; lacI; The lac repressor binds to the lac operator to inhibit transcription in E. coli. This inhibition can be relieved by adding lactose or isopropyl-β-D-thiogalactopyranoside (IPTG).
   5860..5881    +  protein_bind   CAP binding site: CAP binding activates transcription in the presence of cAMP. E. coli catabolite activator protein
   5896..5926    +  promoter       lac promoter: promoter for the E. coli lac operon
   5934..5950    +  protein_bind   lac operator: The lac repressor binds to the lac operator to inhibit transcription in E. coli. This inhibition can be relieved by adding lactose or isopropyl-β-D-thiogalactopyranoside (IPTG). lac repressor encoded by lacI
   5995..6013    +  promoter       T3 promoter: promoter for bacteriophage T3 RNA polymerase
   6041..6267    +  promoter       RSV promoter: Rous sarcoma virus enhancer/promoter
   6268..6448    +  LTR            5' LTR (truncated): truncated 5' long terminal repeat (LTR) from HIV-1
   6495..6620    +  misc_feature   HIV-1 Ψ: packaging signal of human immunodeficiency virus type 1
   6604..6967    +  CDS            HIV-1 gag (fragment): gag protein from human immunodeficiency virus 1; gag
   7113..7346    +  misc_feature   RRE: The Rev response element (RRE) of HIV-1 allows for Rev-dependent mRNA export from the nucleus to the cytoplasm.
   7723..7749    +  CDS            Rev (fragment): human immunodeficiency virus 1 (HIV-1) Rev protein; rev; enhances nuclear export of unspliced and incompletely spliced viral mRNAs
   7753..7993    +  promoter       U6 promoter: RNA polymerase III promoter for human U6 snRNA
   8023..8098    +  misc_RNA       gRNA scaffold: guide RNA scaffold for the Streptococcus pyogenes CRISPR/Cas9 system
   8154..8271    +  misc_feature   cPPT/CTS: central polypurine tract and central termination sequence of HIV-1
>Addgene plasmid #77254 | GUCY2F gRNA (BRDN0001147943) | addgene full sequence | sequence record 189024 | Addgene Assembled Sequence
CCCGGGTGCAAAGATGGATAAAGTTTTAAACAGAGAGGAATCTTTGCAGCTAATGGACCTTCTAGGTCTT
GAAAGGAGTGGGAATTGGCTCCGGTGCCCGTCAGTGGGCAGAGCGCACATCGCCCACAGTCCCCGAGAAG
TTGGGGGGAGGGGTCGGCAATTGATCCGGTGCCTAGAGAAGGTGGCGCGGGGTAAACTGGGAAAGTGATG
TCGTGTACTGGCTCCGCCTTTTTCCCGAGGGTGGGGGAGAACCGTATATAAGTGCAGTAGTCGCCGTGAA
CGTTCTTTTTCGCAACGGGTTTGCCGCCAGAACACAGGTAAGTGCCGTGTGTGGTTCCCGCGGGCCTGGC
CTCTTTACGGGTTATGGCCCTTGCGTGCCTTGAATTACTTCCACCTGGCTGCAGTACGTGATTCTTGATC
CCGAGCTTCGGGTTGGAAGTGGGTGGGAGAGTTCGAGGCCTTGCGCTTAAGGAGCCCCTTCGCCTCGTGC
TTGAGTTGAGGCCTGGCCTGGGCGCTGGGGCCGCCGCGTGCGAATCTGGTGGCACCTTCGCGCCTGTCTC
GCTGCTTTCGATAAGTCTCTAGCCATTTAAAATTTTTGATGACCTGCTGCGACGCTTTTTTTCTGGCAAG
ATAGTCTTGTAAATGCGGGCCAAGATCTGCACACTGGTATTTCGGTTTTTGGGGCCGCGGGCGGCGACGG
GGCCCGTGCGTCCCAGCGCACATGTTCGGCGAGGCGGGGCCTGCGAGCGCGGCCACCGAGAATCGGACGG
GGGTAGTCTCAAGCTGGCCGGCCTGCTCTGGTGCCTGGCCTCGCGCCGCCGTGTATCGCCCCGCCCTGGG
CGGCAAGGCTGGCCCGGTCGGCACCAGTTGCGTGAGCGGAAAGATGGCCGCTTCCCGGCCCTGCTGCAGG
GAGCTCAAAATGGAGGACGCGGCGCTCGGGAGAGCGGGCGGGTGAGTCACCCACACAAAGGAAAAGGGCC
TTTCCGTCCTCAGCCGTCGCTTCATGTGACTCCACGGAGTACCGGGCGCCGTCCAGGCACCTCGATTAGT
TCTCGAGCTTTTGGAGTACGTCGTCTTTAGGTTGGGGGGAGGGGTTTTATGCGATGGAGTTTCCCCACAC
TGAGTGGGTGGAGACTGAAGTTAGGCCAGCTTGGCACTTGATGTAATTCTCCTTGGAATTTGCCCTTTTT
GAGTTTGGATCTTGGTTCATTCTCAAGCCTCAGACAGTGGTTCAAAGTTTTTTTCTTCCATTTCAGGTGT
CGTGACGTACGGCCACCATGACCGAGTACAAGCCCACGGTGCGCCTCGCCACCCGCGACGACGTCCCCAG
GGCCGTACGCACCCTCGCCGCCGCGTTCGCCGACTACCCCGCCACGCGCCACACCGTCGATCCGGACCGC
CACATCGAGCGGGTCACCGAGCTGCAAGAACTCTTCCTCACGCGCGTCGGGCTCGACATCGGCAAGGTGT
GGGTCGCGGACGACGGCGCCGCCGTGGCGGTCTGGACCACGCCGGAGAGCGTCGAAGCGGGGGCGGTGTT
CGCCGAGATCGGCCCGCGCATGGCCGAGTTGAGCGGTTCCCGGCTGGCCGCGCAGCAACAGATGGAAGGC
CTCCTGGCGCCGCACCGGCCCAAGGAGCCCGCGTGGTTCCTGGCCACCGTCGGAGTCTCGCCCGACCACC
AGGGCAAGGGTCTGGGCAGCGCCGTCGTGCTCCCCGGAGTGGAGGCGGCCGAGCGCGCCGGGGTGCCCGC
CTTCCTGGAGACCTCCGCGCCCCGCAACCTCCCCTTCTACGAGCGGCTCGGCTTCACCGTCACCGCCGAC
GTCGAGGTGCCCGAAGGACCGCGCACCTGGTGCATGACCCGCAAGCCCGGTGCCTGAACGCGTTAAGTCG
ACAATCAACCTCTGGATTACAAAATTTGTGAAAGATTGACTGGTATTCTTAACTATGTTGCTCCTTTTAC
GCTATGTGGATACGCTGCTTTAATGCCTTTGTATCATGCTATTGCTTCCCGTATGGCTTTCATTTTCTCC
TCCTTGTATAAATCCTGGTTGCTGTCTCTTTATGAGGAGTTGTGGCCCGTTGTCAGGCAACGTGGCGTGG
TGTGCACTGTGTTTGCTGACGCAACCCCCACTGGTTGGGGCATTGCCACCACCTGTCAGCTCCTTTCCGG
GACTTTCGCTTTCCCCCTCCCTATTGCCACGGCGGAACTCATCGCCGCCTGCCTTGCCCGCTGCTGGACA
GGGGCTCGGCTGTTGGGCACTGACAATTCCGTGGTGTTGTCGGGGAAATCATCGTCCTTTCCTTGGCTGC
TCGCCTGTGTTGCCACCTGGATTCTGCGCGGGACGTCCTTCTGCTACGTCCCTTCGGCCCTCAATCCAGC
GGACCTTCCTTCCCGCGGCCTGCTGCCGGCTCTGCGGCCTCTTCCGCGTCTTCGCCTTCGCCCTCAGACG
AGTCGGATCTCCCTTTGGGCCGCCTCCCCGCGTCGACTTTAAGACCAATGACTTACAAGGCAGCTGTAGA
TCTTAGCCACTTTTTAAAAGAAAAGGGGGGACTGGAAGGGCTAATTCACTCCCAACGAAGACAAGATCTG
CTTTTTGCTTGTACTGGGTCTCTCTGGTTAGACCAGATCTGAGCCTGGGAGCTCTCTGGCTAACTAGGGA
ACCCACTGCTTAAGCCTCAATAAAGCTTGCCTTGAGTGCTTCAAGTAGTGTGTGCCCGTCTGTTGTGTGA
CTCTGGTAACTAGAGATCCCTCAGACCCTTTTAGTCAGTGTGGAAAATCTCTAGCAGTACGTATAGTAGT
TCATGTCATCTTATTATTCAGTATTTATAACTTGCAAAGAAATGAATATCAGAGAGTGAGAGGAACTTGT
TTATTGCAGCTTATAATGGTTACAAATAAAGCAATAGCATCACAAATTTCACAAATAAAGCATTTTTTTC
ACTGCATTCTAGTTGTGGTTTGTCCAAACTCATCAATGTATCTTATCATGTCTGGCTCTAGCTATCCCGC
CCCTAACTCCGCCCATCCCGCCCCTAACTCCGCCCAGTTCCGCCCATTCTCCGCCCCATGGCTGACTAAT
TTTTTTTATTTATGCAGAGGCCGAGGCCGCCTCGGCCTCTGAGCTATTCCAGAAGTAGTGAGGAGGCTTT
TTTGGAGGCCTAGGGACGTACCCAATTCGCCCTATAGTGAGTCGTATTACGCGCGCTCACTGGCCGTCGT
TTTACAACGTCGTGACTGGGAAAACCCTGGCGTTACCCAACTTAATCGCCTTGCAGCACATCCCCCTTTC
GCCAGCTGGCGTAATAGCGAAGAGGCCCGCACCGATCGCCCTTCCCAACAGTTGCGCAGCCTGAATGGCG
AATGGG
[124 nt withheld, positions 3367-3490]
C
[91 nt withheld, positions 3492-3582]
A
[49 nt withheld, positions 3584-3632]
CCTTTGACGTTGGAGTCCACGTTCTTT
[37 nt withheld, positions 3660-3696]
ACCCTATCTCGGTCTATTCTTTTGATTTATAAGGGATTTTGCCGATTTCGGCCTATTGGTTAAAAAATGA
GCTGATTTAACAAAAATTTAACGCGAATTTTAACAAAATATTAACGCTTACAATTTAGGTGGCACTTTTC
GGGGAAATGTGCGCGGAACCCCTATTTGTTTATTTTTCTAAATACATTCAAATATGTATCCGCTCATGAG
ACAATAACCCTGATAAATGCTTCAATAATATTGAAAAAGGAAGAGTATGAGTATTCAACATTTCCGTGTC
GCCCTTATTCCCTTTTTTGCGGCATTTTGCCTTCCTGTTTTTGCTCACCCAGAAACGCTGGTGAAAGTAA
AAGATGCTGAAGATCAGTTGGGTGCACGAGTGGGTTACATCGAACTGGATCTCAACAGCGGTAAGATCCT
TGAGAGTTTTCGCCCCGAAGAACGTTTTCCAATGATGAGCACTTTTAAAGTTCTGCTATGTGGCGCGGTA
TTATCCCGTATTGACGCCGGGCAAGAGCAACTCGGTCGCCGCATACACTATTCTCAGAATGACTTGGTTG
AGTACTCACCAGTCACAGAAAAGCATCTTACGGATGGCATGACAGTAAGAGAATTATGCAGTGCTGCCAT
AACCATGAGTGATAACACTGCGGCCAACTTACTTCTGACAACGATCGGAGGACCGAAGGAGCTAACCGCT
TTTTTGCACAACATGGGGGATCATGTAACTCGCCTTGATCGTTGGGAACCGGAGCTGAATGAAGCCATAC
CAAACGACGAGCGTGACACCACGATGCCTGTAGCAATGGCAACAACGTTGCGCAAACTATTAACTGGCGA
ACTACTTACTCTAGCTTCCCGGCAACAATTAATAGACTGGATGGAGGCGGATAAAGTTGCAGGACCACTT
CTGCGCTCGGCCCTTCCGGCTGGCTGGTTTATTGCTGATAAATCTGGAGCCGGTGAGCGTGGGTCTCGCG
GTATCATTGCAGCACTGGGGCCAGATGGTAAGCCCTCCCGTATCGTAGTTATCTACACGACGGGGAGTCA
GGCAACTATGGATGAACGAAATAGACAGATCGCTGAGATAGGTGCCTCACTGATTAAGCATTGGTAACTG
TCAGACCAAGTTTACTCATATATACTTTAGATTGATTTAAAACTTCATTTTTAATTTAAAAGGATCTAGG
TGAAGATCCTTTTTGATAATCTCATGACCAAAATCCCTTAACGTGAGTTTTCGTTCCACTGAGCGTCAGA
CCCCGTAGAAAAGATCAAAGGATCTTCTTGAGATCCTTTTTTTCTGCGCGTAATCTGCTGCTTGCAAACA
AAAAAACCACCGCTACCAGCGGTGGTTTGTTTGCCGGATCAAGAGCTACCAACTCTTTTTCCGAAGGTAA
CTGGCTTCAGCAGAGCGCAGATACCAAATACTGTTCTTCTAGTGTAGCCGTAGTTAGGCCACCACTTCAA
GAACTCTGTAGCACCGCCTACATACCTCGCTCTGCTAATCCTGTTACCAGTGGCTGCTGCCAGTGGCGAT
AAGTCGTGTCTTACCGGGTTGGACTCAAGACGATAGTTACCGGATAAGGCGCAGCGGTCGGGCTGAACGG
GGGGTTCGTGCACACAGCCCAGCTTGGAGCGAACGACCTACACCGAACTGAGATACCTACAGCGTGAGCT
ATGAGAAAGCGCCACGCTTCCCGAAGGGAGAAAGGCGGACAGGTATCCGGTAAGCGGCAGGGTCGGAACA
GGAGAGCGCACGAGGGAGCTTCCAGGGGGAAACGCCTGGTATCTTTATAGTCCTGTCGGGTTTCGCCACC
TCTGACTTGAGCGTCGATTTTTGTGATGCTCGTCAGGGGGGCGGAGCCTATGGAAAAACGCCAGCAACGC
GGCCTTTTTACGGTTCCTGGCCTTTTGCTGGCCTTTTGCTCACATGTTCTTTCCTGCGTTATCCCCTGAT
TCTGTGGATAACCGTATTACCGCCTTTGAGTGAGCTGATACCGCTCGCCGCAGCCGAACGACCGAGCGCA
GCGAGTCAGTGAGCGAGGAAGCGGAAGAGCGCCCAATACGCAAACCGCCTCTCCCCGCGCGTTGGCCGAT
TCATTAATGCAGCTGGCACGACAGGTTTCCCGACTGGAAAGCGGGCAGTGAGCGCAACGCAATTAATGTG
AGTTAGCTCACTCATTAGGCACCCCAGGCTTTACACTTTATGCTTCCGGCTCGTATGTTGTGTGGAATTG
TGAGCGGATAACAATTTCACACAGGAAACAGCTATGACCATGATTACGCCAAGCGCGCAATTAACCCTCA
CTAAAGGGAACAAAAGCTGGAGCTGCAAGCTTAATGTAGTCTTATGCAATACTCTTGTAGTCTTGCAACA
TGGTAACGATGAGTTAGCAACATGCCTTACAAGGAGAGAAAAAGCACCGTGCATGCCGATTGGTGGAAGT
AAGGTGGTACGATCGTGCCTTATTAGGAAGGCAACAGACGGGTCTGACATGGATTGGACGAACCACTGAA
TTGCCGCATTGCAGAGATATTGTATTTAAGTGCCTAGCTCGATACATAAACGGGTCTCTCTGGTTAGACC
AGATCTGAGCCTGGGAGCTCTCTGGCTAACTAGGGAACCCACTGCTTAAGCCTCAATAAAGCTTGCCTTG
AGTGCTTCAAGTAGTGTGTGCCCGTCTGTTGTGTGACTCTGGTAACTAGAGATCCCTCAGACCCTTTTAG
TCAGTGTGGAAAATCTCTAGCAGTGGCGCCCGAACAGGGACTTGAAAGCGAAAGGGAAACCAGAGGAGCT
CTCTCGACGCAGGACTCGGCTTGCTGAAGCGCGCACGGCAAGAGGCGAGGGGCGGCGACTGGTGAGTACG
CCAAAAATTTTGACTAGCGGAGGCTAGAAGGAGAGAGATGGGTGCGAGAGCGTCAGTATTAAGCGGGGGA
GAATTAGATCGCGATGGGAAAAAATTCGGTTAAGGCCAGGGGGAAAGAAAAAATATAAATTAAAACATAT
AGTATGGGCAAGCAGGGAGCTAGAACGATTCGCAGTTAATCCTGGCCTGTTAGAAACATCAGAAGGCTGT
AGACAAATACTGGGACAGCTACAACCATCCCTTCAGACAGGATCAGAAGAACTTAGATCATTATATAATA
CAGTAGCAACCCTCTATTGTGTGCATCAAAGGATAGAGATAAAAGACACCAAGGAAGCTTTAGACAAGAT
AGAGGAAGAGCAAAACAAAAGTAAGACCACCGCACAGCAAGCGGCCGCTGATCTTCAGACCTGGAGGAGG
AGATATGAGGGACAATTGGAGAAGTGAATTATATAAATATAAAGTAGTAAAAATTGAACCATTAGGAGTA
GCACCCACCAAGGCAAAGAGAAGAGTGGTGCAGAGAGAAAAAAGAGCAGTGGGAATAGGAGCTTTGTTCC
TTGGGTTCTTGGGAGCAGCAGGAAGCACTATGGGCGCAGCGTCAATGACGCTGACGGTACAGGCCAGACA
ATTATTGTCTGGTATAGTGCAGCAGCAGAACAATTTGCTGAGGGCTATTGAGGCGCAACAGCATCTGTTG
CAACTCACAGTCTGGGGCATCAAGCAGCTCCAGGCAAGAATCCTGGCTGTGGAAAGATACCTAAAGGATC
AACAGCTCCTGGGGATTTGGGGTTGCTCTGGAAAACTCATTTGCACCACTGCTGTGCCTTGGAATGCTAG
TTGGAGTAATAAATCTCTGGAACAGATTTGGAATCACACGACCTGGATGGAGTGGGACAGAGAAATTAAC
AATTACACAAGCTTAATACACTCCTTAATTGAAGAATCGCAAAACCAGCAAGAAAAGAATGAACAAGAAT
TATTGGAATTAGATAAATGGGCAAGTTTGTGGAATTGGTTTAACATAACAAATTGGCTGTGGTATATAAA
ATTATTCATAATGATAGTAGGAGGCTTGGTAGGTTTAAGAATAGTTTTTGCTGTACTTTCTATAGTGAAT
AGAGTTAGGCAGGGATATTCACCATTATCGTTTCAGACCCACCTCCCAACCCCGAGGGGACCCAGAGAGG
GCCTATTTCCCATGATTCCTTCATATTTGCATATACGATACAAGGCTGTTAGAGAGATAATTAGAATTAA
TTTGACTGTAAACACAAAGATATTAGTACAAAATACGTGACGTAGAAAGTAATAATTTCTTGGGTAGTTT
GCAGTTTTAAAATTATGTTTTAAAATGGACTATCATATGCTTACCGTAACTTGAAAGTATTTCGATTTCT
TGGCTTTATATATCTTGTGGAAAGGACGAAACACCGTGGAGCTCTCAACAGTTCAGGTTTTAGAGCTAGA
AATAGCAAGTTAAAATAAGGCTAGTCCGTTATCAACTTGAAAAAGTGGCACCGAGTCGGTGCTTTTTTAA
GCTTGGCGTAACTAGATCTTGAGACAAATGGCAGTATTCATCCACAATTTTAAAAGAAAAGGGGGGATTG
GGGGGTACAGTGCAGGGGAAAGAATAGTAGACATAATAGCAACAGACATACAAACTAAAGAATTACAAAA
ACAAATTACAAAAATTCAAAATTTTCGGGTTTATTACAGGGACAGCAGAGATCCACTTTGGCGCCGGCTC
GAGGGGG
