>Addgene plasmid #77254 | GUCY2F gRNA (BRDN0001147943) | depositor partial sequence | sequence record 144714 | Target Sequence
TGGAGCTCTCAACAGTTCAG
