>Addgene plasmid #77254 | GUCY2F gRNA (BRDN0001147943) | addgene partial sequence | sequence record 149629 | hU6-F 5'-GAGGGCCTATTTCCCATGATT-3'
AGTAATAATTTCTTGGGTAGTTTGCAGTTTTAAAATTATGTTTTAAAATGGACTATCATATGCTTACCGT
AACTTGAAAGTATTTCGATTTCTTGGCTTTATATATCTTGTGGAAAGGACGAAACACCGTGGAGCTCTCA
ACAGTTCAGGTTTTAGAGCTAGAAATAGCAAGTTAAAATAAGGCTAGTCCGTTATCAACTTGAAAAAGTG
GCACCGAGTCGGTGCTTTTTTAAGCTTGGCGTAACTAGATCTTGAGACAAATGGCAGTATTCATCCACAA
TTTTAAAAGAA
